Addgene plasmid #105499: pET24-ISWI-iCBD
Purpose: Expression of Drosophila ISWI C-terminally tagged with Combined Sce VMA intein and chitin binding domain (iCBD)
Depositing lab: James Kadonaga. Depositing organization: University of California, San Diego (UCSD). Publication: A simple and versatile system for the ATP-dependent assembly of chromatin. Khuong MT, Fei J, Cruz-Becerra G, Kadonaga JT. J Biol Chem. 2017 Nov 24;292(47):19478-19490. doi: 10.1074/jbc.M117.815365. Epub 2017 Oct 5. PubMed 28982979.
Backbone
  Vector backbone: pET24
Growth in bacteria
  Bacterial resistance: Kanamycin, 50 μg/mL
  Growth temperature: 37°C
  Growth strain: DH5alpha
  Copy number: Unknown
Gene/Insert
  Gene/Insert name: ISWI-iCBD
Terms and licenses: Academic/Nonprofit Terms; Industry Terms: Not Available to Industry
How to cite: pET24-ISWI-iCBD was a gift from James Kadonaga (Addgene plasmid # 105499 ; http://n2t.net/addgene:105499 ; RRID:Addgene_105499)
