[The description below was written by a language model from this plasmid's Addgene catalogue record and pLannotate feature annotations shown in this document.]
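Description:
pET24-ISWI-iCBD is a bacterial expression plasmid of about 9.8 kb, built on the pET24 backbone, for producing Drosophila ISWI in E. coli as a fusion that can be purified on chitin and released by intein self-cleavage. It is selected with kanamycin through an aminoglycoside phosphotransferase (KanR) gene. It replicates from a ColE1/pMB1-type origin accompanied by the rop gene and the bom region from pBR322, so copy number is likely moderated, although the record lists it as unknown. An f1 phage origin is also present, along with remnants of the tetracycline resistance gene and a fragment of the AmpR promoter, which are leftover backbone sequences rather than functional markers.

The expression cassette is the standard pET arrangement. A T7 promoter is followed by a lac operator and the T7 gene 10 ribosome binding site, the cassette ends in a T7 terminator, and a plasmid-borne lacI gene supplies repressor. Transcription therefore depends on a host that provides T7 RNA polymerase and is induced with IPTG. The open reading frame encodes ISWI, the ATPase subunit of the NURF, ACF and CHRAC chromatin-remodelling complexes. Downstream of it lie the Saccharomyces cerevisiae VMA1 intein (annotated as 5' and modified 3' regions) and the chitin binding domain of Bacillus circulans chitinase A1, which together form the "iCBD" tag. The CBD allows capture of the fusion on chitin resin, and thiol-induced intein cleavage then frees ISWI from the tag, which stays bound to the resin. The associated publication concerns ATP-dependent chromatin assembly, which suggests the recombinant ISWI is intended as a purified component of such in vitro systems.
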