Features (pLannotate 1.2.2; 20 found; start..end, strand, type, name):
    286..304     +  promoter       T7 promoter: promoter for bacteriophage T7 RNA polymerase
    305..329     +  protein_bind   lac operator: The lac repressor binds to the lac operator to inhibit transcription in E. coli. This inhibition can be relieved by adding lactose or isopropyl-β-D-thiogalactopyranoside (IPTG). lac repressor encoded by lacI
    344..366     +  RBS            RBS: efficient ribosome binding site from bacteriophage T7 gene 10 (Olins and Rangwala, 1989)
    374..3337    +  CDS            Iswi: ISWI_DROME - Experimental evidence at protein level: Swiss-Prot protein existence level 1. Energy-transducing component of the chromatin-remodeling complexes NURF (nucleosome-remodeling factor), ACF (ATP-utilizing chromatin assembly and remodeling factor), and CHRAC (chromatin accessibility complex) (PubMed:10856248, PubMed:11447119). NURF catalyzes ATP-dependent nucleosome sliding and facilitates transcription of chromatin. It is required for homeotic gene expression, proper larval blood cell development, normal male X chromosome morphology, ecdysteroid signaling and metamorphosis (PubMed:125
   3464..4282    +  CDS            Sce VMA intein 5' region: 5' region of the intein from the yeast Vma1 subunit of the vacuolar ATPase (Chong et al., 1998); Saccharomyces cerevisiae VMA1
   4285..4815    +  CDS            Sce VMA intein 3' region: modified 3' region of the intein from the yeast Vma1 subunit of the vacuolar ATPase (Chong et al., 1998); Saccharomyces cerevisiae VMA1; C-terminal cleavage of this intein can be induced by thiols.
   4859..5014    +  CDS            CBD: chitin binding domain from chitinase A1 (Watanabe et al., 1994); Bacillus circulans chiA
   5026..5073    +  terminator     T7 terminator: transcription terminator for bacteriophage T7 RNA polymerase
   5110..5538    +  rep_origin     f1 ori (sequence partly withheld): f1 bacteriophage origin of replication; arrow indicates direction of (+) strand synthesis
   5591..5648    +  promoter       AmpR promoter (fragment): bla
   5657..6472    -  CDS            KanR: aminoglycoside phosphotransferase; aph(3')-Ia; confers resistance to kanamycin in bacteria or G418 (Geneticin®) in eukaryotes
   6594..7182    +  rep_origin     ori: high-copy-number ColE1/pMB1/pBR322/pUC origin of replication
   7368..7507    -  misc_feature   bom: basis of mobility region from pBR322
   7609..7800    -  CDS            rop: Rop protein, which maintains plasmids at low copy number; rop
   7817..8197    +  CDS            YPB1_ECOLX: Protein predicted: Swiss-Prot protein existence level 4. From Escherichia coli.
   8269..8560    -  CDS            TcR (fragment): tetracycline efflux protein; tet; confers resistance to tetracycline
   8575..8596    -  protein_bind   CAP binding site: CAP binding activates transcription in the presence of cAMP. E. coli catabolite activator protein
   8609..9691    -  CDS            lacI: lac repressor; lacI; The lac repressor binds to the lac operator to inhibit transcription in E. coli. This inhibition can be relieved by adding lactose or isopropyl-β-D-thiogalactopyranoside (IPTG).
   9692..9769    -  promoter       lacI promoter: lacI
   9777..264     -  CDS            TcR (fragment) (across the origin): tetracycline efflux protein; tet; confers resistance to tetracycline
>Addgene plasmid #105499 | pET24-ISWI-iCBD | addgene full sequence | sequence record 204386 | Addgene NGS Result
TGCGACTCCTGCATTAGGAAGCAGCCCAGTAGTAGGTTGAGGCCGTTGAGCACCGCCGCCGCAAGGAATG
GTGCATGCAAGGAGATGGCGCCCAACAGTCCCCCGGCCACGGGGCCTGCCACCATACCCACGCCGAAACA
AGCGCTCATGAGCCCGAAGTGGCGAGCCCGATCTTCCCCATCGGTGATGTCGGCGATATAGGCGCCAGCA
ACCGCACCTGTGGCGCCGGTGATGCCGGCCACGATGCGTCCGGCGTAGAGGATCGAGATCTCGATCCCGC
GAAATTAATACGACTCACTATAGGGGAATTGTGAGCGGATAACAATTCCCCTCTAGAAATAATTTTGTTT
AACTTTAAGAAGGAGATATACATATGTCCAAAACAGATACAGCTGCCGTGGAGGCAACCGAAGAGAACTC
GAACGAGACGACTTCAGATGCGGCCACCAGTTCATCCGGTGAAAAGGAGGCTGAGTTCGACAACAAAATC
GAGGCTGATCGCAGTAGGCGCTTTGATTTCCTGCTAAAGCAGACGGAGATATTCACCCACTTCATGACTA
ACAGCGCTAAGAGTCCCACGAAGCCTAAGGGTAGACCCAAGAAGATCAAAGACAAGGACAAGGAAAAGGA
TGTGGCCGATCATCGTCATCGCAAGACAGAGCAGGAGGAGGATGAGGAGTTGCTGGCGGAAGACTCGGCC
ACCAAGGAGATCTTTCGCTTCGATGCCTCACCCGCCTACATCAAAAGTGGAGAGATGCGTGACTACCAGA
TTCGCGGCCTTAACTGGATGATTTCGCTTTACGAAAATGGTATCAATGGAATTCTGGCCGATGAAATGGG
TCTAGGAAAGACCCTGCAGACCATATCTCTGCTGGGTTACCTCAAGCATTTCAAAAATCAAGCTGGACCA
CACATCGTCATCGTGCCAAAGTCAACGCTTCAGAATTGGGTAAATGAGTTTAAAAAGTGGTGTCCTTCCC
TCAGAGCCGTCTGCCTTATTGGTGACCAGGACACCCGTAACACCTTCATTAGAGATGTGCTCATGCCTGG
CGAGTGGGACGTTTGCGTGACCTCCTATGAGATGTGTATCCGCGAGAAGTCTGTATTCAAGAAGTTCAAC
TGGCGCTATTTGGTCATCGACGAGGCGCATCGTATCAAGAACGAGAAGTCGAAGCTGTCGGAGATTCTGC
GAGAGTTTAAGACCGCTAATCGTCTACTTATCACGGGTACTCCGCTGCAGAATAACCTCCACGAGCTGTG
GGCCCTGCTTAATTTCCTGCTGCCCGATGTGTTTAATTCGTCAGAGGATTTTGACGAATGGTTCAACACG
AACACCTGCCTGGGTGACGATGCATTGATTACGCGTTTGCATGCCGTGCTGAAACCTTTCCTGCTCCGTC
GTCTAAAGGCCGAAGTGGAGAAGCGTCTGAAGCCGAAGAAGGAGATGAAAATATTTGTGGGTCTATCCAA
GATGCAACGCGACTGGTACACCAAGGTGCTGCTTAAGGACATTGATGTAGTGAACGGTGCTGGCAAAGTG
GAGAAGATGCGACTGCAGAACATCCTTATGCAGCTCCGCAAGTGCACCAACCACCCATATTTGTTTGATG
GCGCCGAGCCCGGTCCGCCATACACCACGGACACGCATTTGGTGTATAACTCCGGAAAGATGGCTATTCT
GGACAAGCTGCTGCCCAAGCTCCAAGAGCAGGGATCGCGTGTGTTGATTTTCTCACAAATGACGAGGATG
TTGGATATCCTCGAGGACTACTGTCACTGGCGCAACTACAACTATTGCCGCCTGGATGGTCAGACGCCGC
ACGAAGATCGTAACAGGCAGATTCAGGAATTTAACATGGACAACAGCGCCAAGTTTCTCTTCATGTTGTC
CACCCGAGCCGGTGGTTTGGGTATCAATTTGGCTACCGCTGATGTTGTCATCATTTACGACTCGGATTGG
AATCCTCAAATGGATTTGCAAGCTATGGATCGTGCTCATCGTATTGGTCAAAAGAAGCAAGTGCGCGTTT
TCCGGCTGATCACCGAAAGTACAGTGGAGGAGAAGATCGTGGAGAGAGCAGAGGTCAAGCTCCGTCTGGA
CAAGATGGTCATCCAGGGGGGCAGATTGGTTGACAACCGCTCCAATCAGTTGAACAAGGATGAAATGCTT
AATATAATCCGTTTTGGAGCTAACCAAGTGTTCAGCTCTAAGGAGACAGACATTACCGATGAGGACATCG
ATGTTATTTTGGAGCGCGGTGAGGCCAAGACGGCCGAGCAAAAGGCAGCACTGGACAGTCTGGGCGAGAG
TTCGCTGCGGACGTTCACAATGGACACAAACGGCGAGGCAGGAACTTCTTCCGTATATCAATTCGAGGGT
GAGGATTGGCGCGAGAAGCAAAAGCTAAATGCGCTGGGCAACTGGATCGAGCCACCGAAGCGTGAACGCA
AAGCCAACTATGCTGTGGATGCCTATTTCCGCGAGGCTCTCCGTGTCTCCGAACCCAAGGCACCGAAGGC
TCCCCGCCCACCCAAGCAGCCTATCGTTCAGGACTTTCAGTTCTTCCCACCCCGTCTGTTTGAGCTGCTC
GACCAGGAAATCTACTATTTCCGCAAGACTGTTGGTTACAAGGTGCCCAAGAACACGGAACTAGGATCGG
ATGCCACCAAAGTGCAGCGCGAGGAGCAGCGCAAGATCGATGAGGCAGAGCCGCTTACCGAGGAAGAGAT
CCAGGAGAAGGAGAATCTACTCTCACAGGGTTTCACTGCCTGGACCAAGCGCGATTTCAACCAGTTCATC
AAGGCTAACGAAAAGTACGGTCGGGATGATATTGACAACATTGCCAAGGACGTGGAGGGCAAGACTCCGG
AGGAGGTTATCGAGTACAACGCCGTGTTTTGGGAGCGATGCACTGAGTTGCAGGATATTGAGCGAATAAT
GGGACAGATTGAGCGTGGAGAGGGCAAGATTCAACGGCGATTGTCTATTAAGAAGGCTTTGGATCAAAAG
ATGTCGCGGTATCGCGCCCCCTTCCATCAGTTGCGGCTGCAATATGGTAATAACAAGGGCAAGAATTACA
CTGAAATAGAGGATCGCTTTCTGGTATGCATGCTTCACAAGTTGGGCTTTGACAAGGAGAATGTCTACGA
AGAGCTGCGAGCGGCTATAAGAGCTTCTCCGCAATTCCGCTTTGACTGGTTCATCAAATCTAGAACCGCT
TTGGAGCTACAGCGTCGCTGCAACACGTTGATTACCCTTATTGAACGTGAAAACATTGAGCTGGAAGAGA
AAGAACGCGCCGAGAAAAAGAAAAAGGCACCAAAGGGCAGCGTGTCCGCTGGAAGTGGAAGTGCCAGCTC
GAACACTCCAGCACCCGCGCCCCAACCGAAGGCCAGTCAAAAGCGGAAGAGCGAGGTGGTGGCAACCAGT
TCCAACTCGAAAAAGAAGAAGAAGCATATGGGGTGCTTTGCCAAGGGTACCAATGTTTTAATGGCGGATG
GGTCTATTGAATGTATTGAAAACATTGAGGTTGGTAATAAGGTCATGGGTAAAGATGGCAGACCTCGTGA
GGTAATTAAATTGCCCAGAGGAAGAGAAACTATGTACAGCGTCGTGCAGAAAAGTCAGCACAGAGCCCAC
AAAAGTGACTCAAGTCGTGAAGTGCCAGAATTACTCAAGTTTACGTGTAATGCGACCCATGAGTTGGTTG
TTAGAACACCTCGTAGTGTCCGCCGTTTGTCTCGTACCATTAAGGGTGTCGAATATTTTGAAGTTATTAC
TTTTGAGATGGGCCAAAAGAAAGCCCCCGACGGTAGAATTGTTGAGCTTGTCAAGGAAGTTTCAAAGAGC
TACCCAATATCTGAGGGGCCTGAGAGAGCCAACGAATTAGTAGAATCCTATAGAAAGGCTTCAAATAAAG
CTTATTTTGAGTGGACTATTGAGGCCAGAGATCTTTCTCTGTTGGGTTCCCATGTTCGTAAAGCTACCTA
CCAGACTTACGCTCCAATTCTTTATGAGAATGACCACTTTTTCGACTACATGCAAAAAAGTAAGTTTCAT
CTCACCATTGAAGGTCCAAAAGTACTTGCTTATTTACTTGGTTTATGGATTGGTGATGGATTGTCTGACA
GGGCAACTTTTTCGGTTGATTCCAGAGATACTTCTTTGATGGAACGTGTTACTGAATATGCTGAAAAGTT
GAATTTGTGCGCCGAGTATAAGGACAGAAAAGAACCACAAGTTGCCAAAACTGTTAATTTGTACTCTAAA
GTTGTCAGAGGTAATGGTATTCGCAATAATCTTAATACTGAGAATCCATTATGGGACGCTATTGTTGGCT
TAGGATTCTTGAAGGACGGTGTCAAAAATATTCCTTCTTTCTTGTCTACGGACAATATCGGTACTCGTGA
AACATTTCTTGCTGGTCTAATTGATTCTGATGGCTATGTTACTGATGAGCATGGTATTAAAGCAACAATA
AAGACAATTCATACTTCTGTCAGAGATGGTTTGGTTTCCCTTGCTCGTTCTTTAGGCTTAGTAGTCTCGG
TTAACGCAGAACCTGCTAAGGTTGACATGAATGTCACCAAACATAAAATTAGTTATGCTATTTATATGTC
TGGTGGAGATGTTTTGCTTAACGTTCTTTCGAAGTGTGCCGGCTCTAAAAAATTCAGGCCTGCTCCCGCC
GCTGCTTTTGCACGTGAGTGCCGCGGATTTTATTTCGAGTTACAAGAATTGAAGGAAGACGATTATTATG
GGATTACTTTATCTGATGATTCTGATCATCAGTTTTTGCTTGGATCCCAGGTTGTCGTCCATGCATGCGG
TGGCCTGACCGGTCTGAACTCAGGCCTCACGACAAATCCTGGTGTATCCGCTTGGCAGGTCAACACAGCT
TATACTGCGGGACAATTGGTCACATATAACGGCAAGACGTATAAATGTTTGCAGCCCCACACCTCCTTGG
CAGGATGGGAACCATCCAACGTTCCTGCCTTGTGGCAGCTTCAATGACGCAATAACTAGCATAACCCCTT
GGGGCCTCTAAACGGGTCTTGAGGGGTTTTTTGCTGAAAGGAGGAACTATATCCGGATTGGCGAATGGG
[124 nt withheld, positions 5110-5233]
C
[91 nt withheld, positions 5235-5325]
A
[49 nt withheld, positions 5327-5375]
CCTTTGACGTTGGAGTCCACGTTCTTT
[37 nt withheld, positions 5403-5439]
ACCCTATCTCGGTCTATTCTTTTGATTTATAAGGGATTTTGCCGATTTCGGCCTATTGGTTAAAAAATGA
GCTGATTTAACAAAAATTTAACGCGAATTTTAACAAAATATTAACGCTTACAATTTAGGTGGCACTTTTC
GGGGAAATGTGCGCGGAACCCCTATTTGTTTATTTTTCTAAATACATTCAAATATGTATCCGCTCATGAA
TTAATTCTTAGAAAAACTCATCGAGCATCAAATGAAACTGCAATTTATTCATATCAGGATTATCAATACC
ATATTTTTGAAAAAGCCGTTTCTGTAATGAAGGAGAAAACTCACCGAGGCAGTTCCATAGGATGGCAAGA
TCCTGGTATCGGTCTGCGATTCCGACTCGTCCAACATCAATACAACCTATTAATTTCCCCTCGTCAAAAA
TAAGGTTATCAAGTGAGAAATCACCATGAGTGACGACTGAATCCGGTGAGAATGGCAAAAGTTTATGCAT
TTCTTTCCAGACTTGTTCAACAGGCCAGCCATTACGCTCGTCATCAAAATCACTCGCATCAACCAAACCG
TTATTCATTCGTGATTGCGCCTGAGCGAGACGAAATACGCGATCGCTGTTAAAAGGACAATTACAAACAG
GAATCGAATGCAACCGGCGCAGGAACACTGCCAGCGCATCAACAATATTTTCACCTGAATCAGGATATTC
TTCTAATACCTGGAATGCTGTTTTCCCGGGGATCGCAGTGGTGAGTAACCATGCATCATCAGGAGTACGG
ATAAAATGCTTGATGGTCGGAAGAGGCATAAATTCCGTCAGCCAGTTTAGTCTGACCATCTCATCTGTAA
CATCATTGGCAACGCTACCTTTGCCATGTTTCAGAAACAACTCTGGCGCATCGGGCTTCCCATACAATCG
ATAGATTGTCGCACCTGATTGCCCGACATTATCGCGAGCCCATTTATACCCATATAAATCAGCATCCATG
TTGGAATTTAATCGCGGCCTAGAGCAAGACGTTTCCCGTTGAATATGGCTCATAACACCCCTTGTATTAC
TGTTTATGTAAGCAGACAGTTTTATTGTTCATGACCAAAATCCCTTAACGTGAGTTTTCGTTCCACTGAG
CGTCAGACCCCGTAGAAAAGATCAAAGGATCTTCTTGAGATCCTTTTTTTCTGCGCGTAATCTGCTGCTT
GCAAACAAAAAAACCACCGCTACCAGCGGTGGTTTGTTTGCCGGATCAAGAGCTACCAACTCTTTTTCCG
AAGGTAACTGGCTTCAGCAGAGCGCAGATACCAAATACTGTCCTTCTAGTGTAGCCGTAGTTAGGCCACC
ACTTCAAGAACTCTGTAGCACCGCCTACATACCTCGCTCTGCTAATCCTGTTACCAGTGGCTGCTGCCAG
TGGCGATAAGTCGTGTCTTACCGGGTTGGACTCAAGACGATAGTTACCGGATAAGGCGCAGCGGTCGGGC
TGAACGGGGGGTTCGTGCACACAGCCCAGCTTGGAGCGAACGACCTACACCGAACTGAGATACCTACAGC
GTGAGCTATGAGAAAGCGCCACGCTTCCCGAAGGGAGAAAGGCGGACAGGTATCCGGTAAGCGGCAGGGT
CGGAACAGGAGAGCGCACGAGGGAGCTTCCAGGGGGAAACGCCTGGTATCTTTATAGTCCTGTCGGGTTT
CGCCACCTCTGACTTGAGCGTCGATTTTTGTGATGCTCGTCAGGGGGGCGGAGCCTATGGAAAAACGCCA
GCAACGCGGCCTTTTTACGGTTCCTGGCCTTTTGCTGGCCTTTTGCTCACATGTTCTTTCCTGCGTTATC
CCCTGATTCTGTGGATAACCGTATTACCGCCTTTGAGTGAGCTGATACCGCTCGCCGCAGCCGAACGACC
GAGCGCAGCGAGTCAGTGAGCGAGGAAGCGGAAGAGCGCCTGATGCGGTATTTTCTCCTTACGCATCTGT
GCGGTATTTCACACCGCAATGGTGCACTCTCAGTACAATCTGCTCTGATGCCGCATAGTTAAGCCAGTAT
ACACTCCGCTATCGCTACGTGACTGGGTCATGGCTGCGCCCCGACACCCGCCAACACCCGCTGACGCGCC
CTGACGGGCTTGTCTGCTCCCGGCATCCGCTTACAGACAAGCTGTGACCGTCTCCGGGAGCTGCATGTGT
CAGAGGTTTTCACCGTCATCACCGAAACGCGCGAGGCAGCTGCGGTAAAGCTCATCAGCGTGGTCGTGAA
GCGATTCACAGATGTCTGCCTGTTCATCCGCGTCCAGCTCGTTGAGTTTCTCCAGAAGCGTTAATGTCTG
GCTTCTGATAAAGCGGGCCATGTTAAGGGCGGTTTTTTCCTGTTTGGTCACTGATGCCTCCGTGTAAGGG
GGATTTCTGTTCATGGGGGTAATGATACCGATGAAACGAGAGAGGATGCTCACGATACGGGTTACTGATG
ATGAACATGCCCGGTTACTGGAACGTTGTGAGGGTAAACAACTGGCGGTATGGATGCGGCGGGACCAGAG
AAAAATCACTCAGGGTCAATGCCAGCGCTTCGTTAATACAGATGTAGGTGTTCCACAGGGTAGCCAGCAG
CATCCTGCGATGCAGATCCGGAACATAATGGTGCAGGGCGCTGACTTCCGCGTTTCCAGACTTTACGAAA
CACGGAAACCGAAGACCATTCATGTTGTTGCTCAGGTCGCAGACGTTTTGCAGCAGCAGTCGCTTCACGT
TCGCTCGCGTATCGGTGATTCATTCTGCTAACCAGTAAGGCAACCCCGCCAGCCTAGCCGGGTCCTCAAC
GACAGGAGCACGATCATGCGCACCCGTGGGGCCGCCATGCCGGCGATAATGGCCTGCTTCTCGCCGAAAC
GTTTGGTGGCGGGACCAGTGACGAAGGCTTGAGCGAGGGCGTGCAAGATTCCGAATACCGCAAGCGACAG
GCCGATCATCGTCGCGCTCCAGCGAAAGCGGTCCTCGCCGAAAATGACCCAGAGCGCTGCCGGCACCTGT
CCTACGAGTTGCATGATAAAGAAGACAGTCATAAGTGCGGCGACGATAGTCATGCCCCGCGCCCACCGGA
AGGAGCTGACTGGGTTGAAGGCTCTCAAGGGCATCGGTCGAGATCCCGGTGCCTAATGAGTGAGCTAACT
TACATTAATTGCGTTGCGCTCACTGCCCGCTTTCCAGTCGGGAAACCTGTCGTGCCAGCTGCATTAATGA
ATCGGCCAACGCGCGGGGAGAGGCGGTTTGCGTATTGGGCGCCAGGGTGGTTTTTCTTTTCACCAGTGAG
ACGGGCAACAGCTGATTGCCCTTCACCGCCTGGCCCTGAGAGAGTTGCAGCAAGCGGTCCACGCTGGTTT
GCCCCAGCAGGCGAAAATCCTGTTTGATGGTGGTTAACGGCGGGATATAACATGAGCTGTCTTCGGTATC
GTCGTATCCCACTACCGAGATATCCGCACCAACGCGCAGCCCGGACTCGGTAATGGCGCGCATTGCGCCC
AGCGCCATCTGATCGTTGGCAACCAGCATCGCAGTGGGAACGATGCCCTCATTCAGCATTTGCATGGTTT
GTTGAAAACCGGACATGGCACTCCAGTCGCCTTCCCGTTCCGCTATCGGCTGAATTTGATTGCGAGTGAG
ATATTTATGCCAGCCAGCCAGACGCAGACGCGCCGAGACAGAACTTAATGGGCCCGCTAACAGCGCGATT
TGCTGGTGACCCAATGCGACCAGATGCTCCACGCCCAGTCGCGTACCGTCTTCATGGGAGAAAATAATAC
TGTTGATGGGTGTCTGGTCAGAGACATCAAGAAATAACGCCGGAACATTAGTGCAGGCAGCTTCCACAGC
AATGGCATCCTGGTCATCCAGCGGATAGTTAATGATCAGCCCACTGACGCGTTGCGCGAGAAGATTGTGC
ACCGCCGCTTTACAGGCTTCGACGCCGCTTCGTTCTACCATCGACACCACCACGCTGGCACCCAGTTGAT
CGGCGCGAGATTTAATCGCCGCGACAATTTGCGACGGCGCGTGCAGGGCCAGACTGGAGGTGGCAACGCC
AATCAGCAACGACTGTTTGCCCGCCAGTTGTTGTGCCACGCGGTTGGGAATGTAATTCAGCTCCGCCATC
GCCGCTTCCACTTTTTCCCGCGTTTTCGCAGAAACGTGGCTGGCCTGGTTCACCACGCGGGAAACGGTCT
GATAAGAGACACCGGCATACTCTGCGACATCGTATAACGTTACTGGTTTCACATTCACCACCCTGAATTG
ACTCTCTTCCGGGCGCTATCATGCCATACCGCGAAAGGTTTTGCGCCATTCGATGGTGTCCGGGATCTCG
ACGCTCTCCCTTA
